>Addgene plasmid #15875 | pISH-H2-M10.6 | depositor partial sequence | sequence record 8413 | Author sequence
GGCTCACACTGGCTGCAGATTTTCAACATTGTGATTTTGGAGCCTGGCATGTTGGAGGCCCGGTTCATCC
AGGTCGGATACGTAGACTCCATACAGTTTCAGGGATTCGACAGCAAAGAACCAAATGCAAGGATGCAACC
TCGGGCTGCTTGGATGAAGCAGGAGCCACCTGAATATTGGGAGAAAGAGACAGCAAAAGCCCTGAGCTTC
TCACTGTCAGGAAGACGAATTCTTAAGTACATGATGTCTGCAAATAAAGACAAGAATAATGGTTATCACA
CCCTGCAGGAAGTGTATGGCTGCAACGTGGCAAATGATGGGAGCTTCCTCGAAGGTCACTACCGGCTCAC
ATACTATGGATATGATTCCTTAATCCTGAATGAGGACCTGAACTCTTGGACTGCAGAGGGTGAAGTAGGT
GAAAAATTCAAGACATACCAGGAGCAAGGAGGCATGACAGAAAGTTGGAGGACTTACCTGCTAGGGGAAT
GCGTGGAAAGGCTTCTTAGATACATGGTC
