>Addgene plasmid #15875 | pISH-H2-M10.6 | addgene partial sequence | sequence record 22610 | T7 5'-TAATACGACTCACTATAGGG-3'
TGGCGGCCGCGGGAATTCGATTGGCTCACACTGGCTGCAGATTTTCAACATTGTGATTTTGGAGCCTGGC
ATGTTGGAGGCCCGGTTCATCCAGGTCGGATACGTAGACTCCATACAGTTTCAGGGATTCGACAGCAAAG
AACCAAATGCAAGGATGCAACCTCGGGCTGCTTGGATGAAGCAGGAGCCACCTGAATATTGGGAGAAAGA
GACAGCAAAAGCCCTGAGCTTCTCACTGTCAGGAAGACGAATTCTTAAGTACATGATGTCTGCAAATAAA
GACAAGAATAATGGTTATCACACCCTGCAGGAAGTGTATGGCTGCAACGTGGCAAATGATGGGAGCTTCC
TCGAAGGTCACTACCGGCTCACATACTATGGATATGATTCCTTAATCCTGAATGAGGACCTGAACTCTTG
GACTGCAGAGGGTGAAGTAGGTGAAAAATTCAAGACATACCAGGAGCAAGGAGGCATGACAGAAAGTTGG
AGGACTTACCTGCTAGGGGAATGCGTGGAAAGGCTTCTTAGATACATGGTCAATCACTAGTGAATTCGCG
GCCGCCTGCAGGTCGACCATATGGGAGAGCTCCCAACGCGTTGGATGCATAGCTTGAGTATTCTATAGTG
TCACCTAAATAGCTTGGCGTAATCATGGTCATAGCTGTTTCCTGTGTGAAATTGTTATCCGCTCACAATT
CCACACAACATACGAGCCGGAAGCATAAAGTGTAAAGCCTGGGGTGCCTAATGAGTGAGCTAACTCACAT
TAATTGCGTTGCGCTCACTGCCCGCTTTCCAGTCGGGAAAACTGTCGTGCCAGCTGCATTAATGAATCGG
CCAACGCGCGG
