[The description below was written by a language model from this plasmid's Addgene catalogue record.]
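Description:
pISH-H2-M10.6 is a small bacterial cloning plasmid that serves as a template for making in situ hybridization riboprobes against the mouse gene H2-M10.6. It is built on pGEM-T Easy, a 3,015 bp high-copy cloning vector propagated in E. coli under ampicillin selection. The payload is a 519 bp fragment of H2-M10.6 from Mus musculus, a member of the H2-M10 family of nonclassical class I major histocompatibility genes. No feature table is provided, so the record does not state which part of the transcript the fragment covers or give its exact coordinates in the vector.

The insert lies in the multiple cloning site between the opposing T7 and SP6 bacteriophage RNA polymerase promoters that characterize the pGEM series, and these sites also serve as the 5′ and 3′ sequencing primer positions. This arrangement allows either strand of the insert to be transcribed in vitro. According to the depositor's note, the antisense probe is produced by linearizing the plasmid with NcoI and performing run-off transcription with SP6 RNA polymerase. This implies that the sense strand of the insert reads from the T7 side. There is no eukaryotic promoter, tag or reporter, so the plasmid is not intended for expressing the protein in cells. The associated publication concerns combinatorial coexpression of neural and immune multigene families in mouse vomeronasal sensory neurons, which is consistent with using the labelled antisense RNA to detect H2-M10.6 transcripts in vomeronasal tissue sections.
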