Addgene plasmid #15875: pISH-H2-M10.6
Depositing lab: Peter Mombaerts. Depositing organization: Rockefeller University. Publication: Combinatorial coexpression of neural and immune multigene families in mouse vomeronasal sensory neurons. Ishii T, Hirota J, Mombaerts P. Curr Biol. 2003 Mar 4. 13(5):394-400. 10.1016/S0960-9822(03)00092-7 PubMed 12620187.
Backbone
  Vector backbone: pGEM-T Easy
  Backbone size w/o insert (bp): 3015
Growth in bacteria
  Bacterial resistance: Ampicillin, 100 μg/mL
  Growth temperature: 37°C
  Growth strain: DH5alpha
  Copy number: High Copy
Gene/Insert
  Gene/Insert name: H2-M10.6
  Species: M. musculus (mouse)
  Insert size (bp): 519
  Entrez Gene: H2-M10.6
  Cloning method: Restriction Enzyme
  Sequencing primers: 5′ T7; 3′ SP6
Terms and licenses: Academic/Nonprofit Terms; Industry Terms: Not Available to Industry
Depositor comments: NcoI digestion and SP6 RNA polymerase for antisense probe
How to cite: pISH-H2-M10.6 was a gift from Peter Mombaerts (Addgene plasmid # 15875 ; http://n2t.net/addgene:15875 ; RRID:Addgene_15875)
